Addgene plasmid #194458: pRRL.SIN.EF1A.CD19-FMC63.218.CAR-3G
Purpose: CAR featuring: GMCSF (sig. peptide); CD8A & CD8A (hinge & TM); CD28, 4-1BB & CD3ζ (signaling domains); anti-CD19 from FMC63 in VL-VH order and 218 linker (scFv). GFP-Zeo for selection and monitoring.
Depositing lab: Ana Sofia Coroadinha. Depositing organization: Instituto de Biologia Experimental e Tecnologica. Publication: Novel scFv against Notch Ligand JAG1 Suitable for Development of Cell Therapies toward JAG1-Positive Tumors. Silva G, Rodrigues AF, Ferreira S, Matos C, Eleuterio RP, Marques G, Kucheryava K, Lemos AR, Sousa PMF, Castro R, Barbas A, Simao D, Alves PM. Biomolecules. 2023 Mar 2;13(3):459. doi: 10.3390/biom13030459. PubMed 36979394.
Backbone
  Vector backbone: pRRLSIN.cPPT
  Vector type: Lentiviral
  Selectable markers: Zeocin ; GFP
Growth in bacteria
  Bacterial resistance: Ampicillin, 100 μg/mL
  Growth temperature: 30°C
  Growth strain: NEB Stable
  Copy number: Low Copy
Gene/Insert
  Gene/Insert name: Anti-CD19 CAR
  Species: H. sapiens (human), M. musculus (mouse)
  Cloning method: Gibson Cloning
Terms and licenses: Academic/Nonprofit Terms; Industry Terms: Not Available to Industry
How to cite: pRRL.SIN.EF1A.CD19-FMC63.218.CAR-3G was a gift from Ana Sofia Coroadinha (Addgene plasmid # 194458 ; http://n2t.net/addgene:194458 ; RRID:Addgene_194458)
