[The description below was written by a language model from this plasmid's Addgene catalogue record and pLannotate feature annotations shown in this document.]
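Description:
pRRL.SIN.EF1A.CD19-FMC63.218.CAR-3G is a third-generation, self-inactivating HIV-1 lentiviral transfer plasmid of about 10.7 kb built on the pRRLSIN.cPPT backbone. It delivers an anti-CD19 chimeric antigen receptor into mammalian cells. In bacteria it is maintained through a ColE1/pUC-type origin and selected with ampicillin (AmpR). The catalogue lists it as low copy even though the origin is annotated as a high-copy type. An f1 origin, an SV40 origin and lac/T7/T3 remnants from the backbone are also present. The viral genome is transcribed from an RSV promoter fused to a truncated 5' LTR, which makes production Tat-independent. It carries the Ψ packaging signal with a gag fragment, the RRE for Rev-dependent nuclear export, the cPPT/CTS element and a ΔU3 3' LTR that silences LTR promoter activity after integration. An SV40 poly(A) signal follows the 3' LTR.

The internal cassette is driven by the human EF-1α promoter. According to the record, the CAR consists of a GM-CSF signal peptide, the mouse FMC63 scFv in VL-VH order joined by the 218 linker, a CD8A hinge and transmembrane region, and CD28, 4-1BB and CD3ζ signalling domains, the layout of a third-generation CAR. The feature table detects the mouse kappa and heavy variable regions and the CD28, TNFRSF9 and CD247 fragments, but it does not annotate the signal peptide or the CD8A segment. Downstream, an EMCV IRES directs translation of EGFP, with the Sh ble (BleoR) coding sequence immediately after it, consistent with the GFP-Zeo marker described in the record. This allows fluorescence monitoring and Zeocin selection of transduced cells. A WPRE enhances transcript expression. The associated publication concerns scFv development for CAR-type cell therapies, although the record does not state this construct's specific role in that work.
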