Features (pLannotate 1.2.2; 33 found; start..end, strand, type, name):
      1..227     +  promoter       RSV promoter: Rous sarcoma virus enhancer/promoter
    228..408     +  LTR            5' LTR (truncated): truncated 5' long terminal repeat (LTR) from HIV-1
    455..580     +  misc_feature   HIV-1 Ψ: packaging signal of human immunodeficiency virus type 1
    564..902     +  CDS            HIV-1 gag (fragment): gag protein from human immunodeficiency virus 1; gag
   1073..1306    +  misc_feature   RRE: The Rev response element (RRE) of HIV-1 allows for Rev-dependent mRNA export from the nucleus to the cytoplasm.
   1683..1783    +  CDS            Rev (fragment): human immunodeficiency virus 1 (HIV-1) Rev protein; rev; enhances nuclear export of unspliced and incompletely spliced viral mRNAs
   1802..1919    +  misc_feature   cPPT/CTS: central polypurine tract and central termination sequence of HIV-1
   1944..3122    +  promoter       EF-1α promoter: strong constitutive promoter for human elongation factor EF-1α
   3217..3534    +  CDS            KV5AB_MOUSE: Experimental evidence at protein level: Swiss-Prot protein existence level 1. From Mus musculus (Mouse).
   3592..3879    +  CDS            HVM44_MOUSE (fragment): Experimental evidence at protein level: Swiss-Prot protein existence level 1. From Mus musculus (Mouse).
   4096..4299    +  CDS            CD28 (fragment): CD28_HUMAN - Experimental evidence at protein level: Swiss-Prot protein existence level 1. Involved in T-cell activation, the induction of cell proliferation and cytokine production and promotion of T-cell survival. Enhances the production of IL4 and IL10 in T-cells in conjunction with TCR/CD3 ligation and CD40L costimulation (PubMed:8617933). Isoform 3 enhances CD40L-mediated activation of NF-kappa-B and kinases MAPK8 and PAK2 in T-cells (PubMed:15067037). From Homo sapiens (Human).
   4303..4428    +  CDS            TNFRSF9 (fragment): TNR9_HUMAN - Also known as CD137, ILA. Experimental evidence at protein level: Swiss-Prot protein existence level 1. Receptor for TNFSF9/4-1BBL. Possibly active during T cell activation. From Homo sapiens (Human).
   4426..4764    +  CDS            CD247 (fragment): CD3Z_HUMAN - Also known as CD3Z, T3Z, TCRZ. Experimental evidence at protein level: Swiss-Prot protein existence level 1. Part of the TCR-CD3 complex present on T-lymphocyte cell surface that plays an essential role in adaptive immune response. When antigen presenting cells (APCs) activate T-cell receptor (TCR), TCR- mediated signals are transmitted across the cell membrane by the CD3 chains CD3D, CD3E, CD3G and CD3Z. All CD3 chains contain immunoreceptor tyrosine-based activation motifs (ITAMs) in their cytoplasmic domain. Upon TCR engagement, these motifs become phosphorylated by Src family
   4784..4802    +  promoter       T7 promoter: promoter for bacteriophage T7 RNA polymerase
   4940..5402    +  misc_feature   IRES: internal ribosome entry site (IRES) of the encephalomyocarditis virus (EMCV)
   5410..6126    +  CDS            EGFP: EGFP is a basic (constitutively fluorescent) green fluorescent protein published in 1996, derived from Aequorea victoria. It is reported to be a rapidly-maturing weak dimer with moderate acid sensitivity.
   6130..6504    +  CDS            BleoR: antibiotic-binding protein; Sh ble from Streptoalloteichus hindustanus; confers resistance to bleomycin, phleomycin, and Zeocin™
   6511..7099    +  misc_feature   WPRE: woodchuck hepatitis virus posttranscriptional regulatory element
   7116..7184    +  CDS            nef (fragment): NEF_HV1Z2 - Experimental evidence at protein level: Swiss-Prot protein existence level 1. Extracellular Nef protein targets CD4(+) T-lymphocytes for apoptosis by interacting with CXCR4 surface receptors. From Human immunodeficiency virus type 1 group M subtype D (isolate Z2/CDC-Z34) (HIV-1).
   7186..7419    +  LTR            3' LTR (ΔU3): self-inactivating 3' long terminal repeat (LTR) from HIV-1
   7491..7612    +  polyA_signal   SV40 poly(A) signal: SV40 polyadenylation signal
   7652..7787    +  rep_origin     SV40 ori: SV40 origin of replication
   7808..7826    -  promoter       T7 promoter: promoter for bacteriophage T7 RNA polymerase
   7834..7989    +  CDS            lacZα (fragment): LacZα fragment of β-galactosidase; lacZ fragment
   7994..8422    +  rep_origin     f1 ori (sequence partly withheld): f1 bacteriophage origin of replication; arrow indicates direction of (+) strand synthesis
   8475..8579    +  promoter       AmpR promoter: bla
   8580..9440    +  CDS            AmpR: β-lactamase; bla; confers resistance to ampicillin, carbenicillin, and related antibiotics
   9611..10199   +  rep_origin     ori: high-copy-number ColE1/pMB1/pBR322/pUC origin of replication
  10382..10474   +  CDS            lacI (fragment): lac repressor; lacI; The lac repressor binds to the lac operator to inhibit transcription in E. coli. This inhibition can be relieved by adding lactose or isopropyl-β-D-thiogalactopyranoside (IPTG).
  10487..10508   +  protein_bind   CAP binding site: CAP binding activates transcription in the presence of cAMP. E. coli catabolite activator protein
  10523..10553   +  promoter       lac promoter: promoter for the E. coli lac operon
  10557..10579   +  protein_bind   lac operator (fragment): The lac repressor binds to the lac operator to inhibit transcription in E. coli. This inhibition can be relieved by adding lactose or isopropyl-β-D-thiogalactopyranoside (IPTG). lac repressor encoded by lacI
  10622..10640   +  promoter       T3 promoter: promoter for bacteriophage T3 RNA polymerase
>Addgene plasmid #194458 | pRRL.SIN.EF1A.CD19-FMC63.218.CAR-3G | addgene full sequence | sequence record 384169 | Addgene NGS Result
TGTAGTCTTATGCAATACTCTTGTAGTCTTGCAACATGGTAACGATGAGTTAGCAACATGCCTTACAAGG
AGAGAAAAAGCACCGTGCATGCCGATTGGTGGAAGTAAGGTGGTACGATCGTGCCTTATTAGGAAGGCAA
CAGACGGGTCTGACATGGATTGGACGAACCACTGAATTGCCGCATTGCAGAGATATTGTATTTAAGTGCC
TAGCTCGATACATAAACGGGTCTCTCTGGTTAGACCAGATCTGAGCCTGGGAGCTCTCTGGCTAACTAGG
GAACCCACTGCTTAAGCCTCAATAAAGCTTGCCTTGAGTGCTTCAAGTAGTGTGTGCCCGTCTGTTGTGT
GACTCTGGTAACTAGAGATCCCTCAGACCCTTTTAGTCAGTGTGGAAAATCTCTAGCAGTGGCGCCCGAA
CAGGGACTTGAAAGCGAAAGGGAAACCAGAGGAGCTCTCTCGACGCAGGACTCGGCTTGCTGAAGCGCGC
ACGGCAAGAGGCGAGGGGCGGCGACTGGTGAGTACGCCAAAAATTTTGACTAGCGGAGGCTAGAAGGAGA
GAGATGGGTGCGAGAGCGTCAGTATTAAGCGGGGGAGAATTAGATCGCGATGGGAAAAAATTCGGTTAAG
GCCAGGGGGAAAGAAAAAATATAAATTAAAACATATAGTATGGGCAAGCAGGGAGCTAGAACGATTCGCA
GTTAATCCTGGCCTGTTAGAAACATCAGAAGGCTGTAGACAAATACTGGGACAGCTACAACCATCCCTTC
AGACAGGATCAGAAGAACTTAGATCATTATATAATACAGTAGCAACCCTCTATTGTGTGCATCAAAGGAT
AGAGATAAAAGACACCAAGGAAGCTTTAGACAAGATAGAGGAAGAGCAAAACAAAAGTAAGACCACCGCA
CAGCAAGCGGCCTCTGATCTTCAGACCTGGAGGAGGAGATATGAGGGACAATTGGAGAAGTGAATTATAT
AAATATAAAGTAGTAAAAATTGAACCATTAGGAGTAGCACCCACCAAGGCAAAGAGAAGAGTGGTGCAGA
GAGAAAAAAGAGCAGTGGGAATAGGAGCTTTGTTCCTTGGGTTCTTGGGAGCAGCAGGAAGCACTATGGG
CGCAGCGTCAATGACGCTGACGGTACAGGCCAGACAATTATTGTCTGGTATAGTGCAGCAGCAGAACAAT
TTGCTGAGGGCTATTGAGGCGCAACAGCATCTGTTGCAACTCACAGTCTGGGGCATCAAGCAGCTCCAGG
CAAGAATCCTGGCTGTGGAAAGATACCTAAAGGATCAACAGCTCCTGGGGATTTGGGGTTGCTCTGGAAA
ACTCATTTGCACCACTGCTGTGCCTTGGAATGCTAGTTGGAGTAATAAATCTCTGGAACAGATTTGGAAT
CACACGACCTGGATGGAGTGGGACAGAGAAATTAACAATTACACAAGCTTAATACACTCCTTAATTGAAG
AATCGCAAAACCAGCAAGAAAAGAATGAACAAGAATTATTGGAATTAGATAAATGGGCAAGTTTGTGGAA
TTGGTTTAACATAACAAATTGGCTGTGGTATATAAAATTATTCATAATGATAGTAGGAGGCTTGGTAGGT
TTAAGAATAGTTTTTGCTGTACTTTCTATAGTGAATAGAGTTAGGCAGGGATATTCACCATTATCGTTTC
AGACCCACCTCCCAACCCCGAGGGGACCCGACAGGCCCGAAGGAATAGAAGAAGAAGGTGGAGAGAGAGA
CAGAGACAGATCCATTCGATTAGTGAACGGATCTCGACGGTATCGGTTAACTTTTAAAAGAAAAGGGGGG
ATTGGGGGGTACAGTGCAGGGGAAAGAATAGTAGACATAATAGCAACAGACATACAAACTAAAGAATTAC
AAAAACAAATTACAAAAATTCAAAATTTTATCGATCACGAGACTAGCCTCGAGGGCTCCGGTGCCCGTCA
GTGGGCAGAGCGCACATCGCCCACAGTCCCCGAGAAGTTGGGGGGAGGGGTCGGCAATTGAACCGGTGCC
TAGAGAAGGTGGCGCGGGGTAAACTGGGAAAGTGATGTCGTGTACTGGCTCCGCCTTTTTCCCGAGGGTG
GGGGAGAACCGTATATAAGTGCAGTAGTCGCCGTGAACGTTCTTTTTCGCAACGGGTTTGCCGCCAGAAC
ACAGGTAAGTGCCGTGTGTGGTTCCCGCGGGCCTGGCCTCTTTACGGGTTATGGCCCTTGCGTGCCTTGA
ATTACTTCCACCTGGCTGCAGTACGTGATTCTTGATCCCGAGCTTCGGGTTGGAAGTGGGTGGGAGAGTT
CGAGGCCTTGCGCTTAAGGAGCCCCTTCGCCTCGTGCTTGAGTTGAGGCCTGGCCTGGGCGCTGGGGCCG
CCGCGTGCGAATCTGGTGGCACCTTCGCGCCTGTCTCGCTGCTTTCGATAAGTCTCTAGCCATTTAAAAT
TTTTGATGACCTGCTGCGACGCTTTTTTTCTGGCAAGATAGTCTTGTAAATGCGGGCCAAGATCTGCACA
CTGGTATTTCGGTTTTTGGGGCCGCGGGCGGCGACGGGGCCCGTGCGTCCCAGCGCACATGTTCGGCGAG
GCGGGGCCTGCGAGCGCGGCCACCGAGAATCGGACGGGGGTAGTCTCAAGCTGGCCGGCCTGCTCTGGTG
CCTGGCCTCGCGCCGCCGTGTATCGCCCCGCCCTGGGCGGCAAGGCTGGCCCGGTCGGCACCAGTTGCGT
GAGCGGAAAGATGGCCGCTTCCCGGCCCTGCTGCAGGGAGCTCAAAATGGAGGACGCGGCGCTCGGGAGA
GCGGGCGGGTGAGTCACCCACACAAAGGAAAAGGGCCTTTCCGTCCTCAGCCGTCGCTTCATGTGACTCC
ACGGAGTACCGGGCGCCGTCCAGGCACCTCGATTAGTTCTCGAGCTTTTGGAGTACGTCGTCTTTAGGTT
GGGGGGAGGGGTTTTATGCGATGGAGTTTCCCCACACTGAGTGGGTGGAGACTGAAGTTAGGCCAGCTTG
GCACTTGATGTAATTCTCCTTGGAATTTGCCCTTTTTGAGTTTGGATCTTGGTTCATTCTCAAGCCTCAG
ACAGTGGTTCAAAGTTTTTTTCTTCCATTTCAGGTGTCGTGAGGAATTAGCTTGGTACGAATTCGCCACC
ATGCTTCTCCTGGTGACAAGCCTTCTGCTCTGTGAGTTACCACACCCAGCATTCCTCCTGATCCCAGACA
TCCAGATGACACAGACTACATCCTCCCTGTCTGCCTCTCTGGGAGACAGAGTCACCATCAGTTGCAGGGC
AAGTCAGGACATTAGTAAATATTTAAATTGGTATCAGCAGAAACCAGATGGAACTGTTAAACTCCTGATC
TACCATACATCAAGATTACACTCAGGAGTCCCATCAAGGTTCAGTGGCAGTGGGTCTGGAACAGATTATT
CTCTCACCATTAGCAACCTGGAGCAAGAAGATATTGCCACTTACTTTTGCCAACAGGGTAATACGCTTCC
GTACACGTTCGGAGGGGGGACTAAGTTGGAAATAACAGGCTCCACCTCTGGATCCGGCAAGCCCGGATCT
GGCGAGGGATCCACCAAGGGCGAGGTGAAACTGCAGGAGTCAGGACCTGGCCTGGTGGCGCCCTCACAGA
GCCTGTCCGTCACATGCACTGTCTCAGGGGTCTCATTACCCGACTATGGTGTAAGCTGGATTCGCCAGCC
TCCACGAAAGGGTCTGGAGTGGCTGGGAGTAATATGGGGTAGTGAAACCACATACTATAATTCAGCTCTC
AAATCCAGACTGACCATCATCAAGGACAACTCCAAGAGCCAAGTTTTCTTAAAAATGAACAGTCTGCAAA
CTGATGACACAGCCATTTACTACTGTGCCAAACATTATTACTACGGTGGTAGCTATGCTATGGACTACTG
GGGTCAAGGAACCTCAGTCACCGTCTCCTCAGCGGCCGCAACCACGACGCCAGCGCCGCGACCACCAACA
CCGGCGCCCACCATCGCGTCGCAGCCCCTGTCCCTGCGCCCAGAGGCGTGCCGGCCAGCGGCGGGGGGCG
CAGTGCACACGAGGGGGCTGGACTTCGCCTGTGATTTTTGGGTGCTGGTGGTGGTTGGGGGAGTCCTGGC
TTGCTATAGCTTGCTAGTAACAGTGGCCTTTATTATTTTCTGGGTGAGGAGTAAGAGGAGCAGGCTCCTG
CACAGTGACTACATGAACATGACTCCCCGCCGCCCCGGGCCCACCCGCAAGCATTACCAGCCCTATGCCC
CACCACGCGACTTCGCAGCCTATCGCTCCAGAAAACGGGGCAGAAAGAAACTCCTGTATATATTCAAACA
ACCATTTATGAGACCAGTACAAACTACTCAAGAGGAAGATGGCTGTAGCTGCCGATTTCCAGAAGAAGAA
GAAGGAGGATGTGAACTGAGAGTGAAGTTCAGCAGGAGCGCAGACGCCCCCGCGTACCAGCAGGGCCAGA
ACCAGCTCTATAACGAGCTCAATCTAGGACGAAGAGAGGAGTACGATGTTTTGGACAAGAGACGTGGCCG
GGACCCTGAGATGGGGGGAAAGCCGAGAAGGAAGAACCCTCAGGAAGGCCTGTACAATGAACTGCAGAAA
GATAAGATGGCGGAGGCCTACAGTGAGATTGGGATGAAAGGCGAGCGCCGGAGGGGCAAGGGGCACGATG
GCCTTTACCAGGGTCTCAGTACAGCCACCAAGGACACCTACGACGCCCTTCACATGCAGGCCCTGCCCCC
TCGCTAACGTACGCCCGCGAAATTAATACGACTCACTATAGGGAGACCACAACGGTTTCCCTCTAGCGGG
ATCAATTCCGCCCCCCCCCTAACGTTACTGGCCGAAGCCGCTTGGAATAAGGCCGGTGTGCGTTTGTCTA
TATGTTATTTTCCACCATATTGCCGTCTTTTGGCAATGTGAGGGCCCGGAAACCTGGCCCTGTCTTCTTG
ACGAGCATTCCTAGGGGTCTTTCCCCTCTCGCCAAAGGAATGCAAGGTCTGTTGAATGTCGTGAAGGAAG
CAGTTCCTCTGGAAGCTTCTTGAAGACAAACAACGTCTGTAGCGACCCTTTGCAGGCAGCGGAACCCCCC
ACCTGGCGACAGGTGCCTCTGCGGCCAAAAGCCACGTGTATAAGATACACCTGCAAAGGCGGCACAACCC
CAGTGCCACGTTGTGAGTTGGATAGTTGTGGAAAGAGTCAAATGGCTCTCCTCAAGCGTATTCAACAAGG
GGCTGAAGGATGCCCAGAAGGTACCCCATTGTATGGGATCTGATCTGGGGCCTCGGTGCACATGCTTTAC
ATGTGTTTAGTCGAGGTTAAAAAAACGTCTAGGCCCCCCGAACCACGGGGACGTGGTTTTCCTTTGAAAA
ACACGATGATAATACTAGTATGGTGAGCAAGGGCGAGGAGCTGTTCACCGGGGTGGTGCCCATCCTGGTC
GAGCTGGACGGCGACGTAAACGGCCACAAGTTCAGCGTGTCCGGCGAGGGCGAGGGCGATGCCACCTACG
GCAAGCTGACCCTGAAGTTCATCTGCACCACCGGCAAGCTGCCCGTGCCCTGGCCCACCCTCGTGACCAC
CCTGACCTACGGCGTGCAGTGCTTCAGCCGCTACCCCGACCACATGAAGCAGCACGACTTCTTCAAGTCC
GCCATGCCCGAAGGCTACGTCCAGGAGCGCACCATCTTCTTCAAGGACGACGGCAACTACAAGACCCGCG
CCGAGGTGAAGTTCGAGGGCGACACCCTGGTGAACCGCATCGAGCTGAAGGGCATCGACTTCAAGGAGGA
CGGCAACATCCTGGGGCACAAGCTGGAGTACAACTACAACAGCCACAACGTCTATATCATGGCCGACAAG
CAGAAGAACGGCATCAAGGTGAACTTCAAGATCCGCCACAACATCGAGGACGGCAGCGTGCAGCTCGCCG
ACCACTACCAGCAGAACACCCCCATCGGCGACGGCCCCGTGCTGCTGCCCGACAACCACTACCTGAGCAC
CCAGTCCGCCCTGAGCAAAGACCCCAACGAGAAGCGCGATCACATGGTCCTGCTGGAGTTCGTGACCGCC
GCCGGGATCACTCTCGGCATGGACGAGCTGTACAAGGGCATGGCCAAGTTGACCAGTGCCGTTCCGGTGC
TCACCGCGCGCGACGTCGCCGGAGCGGTCGAGTTCTGGACCGACCGGCTCGGGTTCTCCCGGGACTTCGT
GGAGGACGACTTCGCCGGTGTGGTCCGGGACGACGTGACCCTGTTCATCAGCGCGGTCCAGGACCAGGTG
GTGCCGGACAACACCCTGGCCTGGGTGTGGGTGCGCGGCCTGGACGAGCTGTACGCCGAGTGGTCGGAGG
TCGTGTCCACGAACTTCCGGGACGCCTCCGGGCCGGCCATGACCGAGATCGGCGAGCAGCCGTGGGGGCG
GGAGTTCGCCCTGCGCGACCCGGCCGGCAACTGCGTGCACTTCGTGGCCGAGGAGCAGGACTGAGTCGAC
AATCAACCTCTGGATTACAAAATTTGTGAAAGATTGACTGGTATTCTTAACTATGTTGCTCCTTTTACGC
TATGTGGATACGCTGCTTTAATGCCTTTGTATCATGCTATTGCTTCCCGTATGGCTTTCATTTTCTCCTC
CTTGTATAAATCCTGGTTGCTGTCTCTTTATGAGGAGTTGTGGCCCGTTGTCAGGCAACGTGGCGTGGTG
TGCACTGTGTTTGCTGACGCAACCCCCACTGGTTGGGGCATTGCCACCACCTGTCAGCTCCTTTCCGGGA
CTTTCGCTTTCCCCCTCCCTATTGCCACGGCGGAACTCATCGCCGCCTGCCTTGCCCGCTGCTGGACAGG
GGCTCGGCTGTTGGGCACTGACAATTCCGTGGTGTTGTCGGGGAAGCTGACGTCCTTTCCATGGCTGCTC
GCCTGTGTTGCCACCTGGATTCTGCGCGGGACGTCCTTCTGCTACGTCCCTTCGGCCCTCAATCCAGCGG
ACCTTCCTTCCCGCGGCCTGCTGCCGGCTCTGCGGCCTCTTCCGCGTCTTCGCCTTCGCCCTCAGACGAG
TCGGATCTCCCTTTGGGCCGCCTCCCCGCCTGTAATTCGAGCTCGGTACCTTTAAGACCAATGACTTACA
AGGCAGCTGTAGATCTTAGCCACTTTTTAAAAGAAAAGGGGGGACTGGAAGGGCTAATTCACTCCCAACG
AAGACAAGATCTGCTTTTTGCTTGTACTGGGTCTCTCTGGTTAGACCAGATCTGAGCCTGGGAGCTCTCT
GGCTAACTAGGGAACCCACTGCTTAAGCCTCAATAAAGCTTGCCTTGAGTGCTTCAAGTAGTGTGTGCCC
GTCTGTTGTGTGACTCTGGTAACTAGAGATCCCTCAGACCCTTTTAGTCAGTGTGGAAAATCTCTAGCAG
TAGTAGTTCATGTCATCTTATTATTCAGTATTTATAACTTGCAAAGAAATGAATATCAGAGAGTGAGAGG
AACTTGTTTATTGCAGCTTATAATGGTTACAAATAAAGCAATAGCATCACAAATTTCACAAATAAAGCAT
TTTTTTCACTGCATTCTAGTTGTGGTTTGTCCAAACTCATCAATGTATCTTATCATGTCTGGCTCTAGCT
ATCCCGCCCCTAACTCCGCCCATCCCGCCCCTAACTCCGCCCAGTTCCGCCCATTCTCCGCCCCATGGCT
GACTAATTTTTTTTATTTATGCAGAGGCCGAGGCCGCCTCGGCCTCTGAGCTATTCCAGAAGTAGTGAGG
AGGCTTTTTTGGAGGCCTAGGGACGTACCCAATTCGCCCTATAGTGAGTCGTATTACGCGCGCTCACTGG
CCGTCGTTTTACAACGTCGTGACTGGGAAAACCCTGGCGTTACCCAACTTAATCGCCTTGCAGCACATCC
CCCTTTCGCCAGCTGGCGTAATAGCGAAGAGGCCCGCACCGATCGCCCTTCCCAACAGTTGCGCAGCCTG
AATGGCGAATGGG
[124 nt withheld, positions 7994-8117]
C
[91 nt withheld, positions 8119-8209]
A
[49 nt withheld, positions 8211-8259]
CCTTTGACGTTGGAGTCCACGTTCTTT
[37 nt withheld, positions 8287-8323]
ACCCTATCTCGGTCTATTCTTTTGATTTATAAGGGATTTTGCCGATTTCGGCCTATTGGTTAAAAAATGA
GCTGATTTAACAAAAATTTAACGCGAATTTTAACAAAATATTAACGCTTACAATTTAGGTGGCACTTTTC
GGGGAAATGTGCGCGGAACCCCTATTTGTTTATTTTTCTAAATACATTCAAATATGTATCCGCTCATGAG
ACAATAACCCTGATAAATGCTTCAATAATATTGAAAAAGGAAGAGTATGAGTATTCAACATTTCCGTGTC
GCCCTTATTCCCTTTTTTGCGGCATTTTGCCTTCCTGTTTTTGCTCACCCAGAAACGCTGGTGAAAGTAA
AAGATGCTGAAGATCAGTTGGGTGCACGAGTGGGTTACATCGAACTGGATCTCAACAGCGGTAAGATCCT
TGAGAGTTTTCGCCCCGAAGAACGTTTTCCAATGATGAGCACTTTTAAAGTTCTGCTATGTGGCGCGGTA
TTATCCCGTATTGACGCCGGGCAAGAGCAACTCGGTCGCCGCATACACTATTCTCAGAATGACTTGGTTG
AGTACTCACCAGTCACAGAAAAGCATCTTACGGATGGCATGACAGTAAGAGAATTATGCAGTGCTGCCAT
AACCATGAGTGATAACACTGCGGCCAACTTACTTCTGACAACGATCGGAGGACCGAAGGAGCTAACCGCT
TTTTTGCACAACATGGGGGATCATGTAACTCGCCTTGATCGTTGGGAACCGGAGCTGAATGAAGCCATAC
CAAACGACGAGCGTGACACCACGATGCCTGTAGCAATGGCAACAACGTTGCGCAAACTATTAACTGGCGA
ACTACTTACTCTAGCTTCCCGGCAACAATTAATAGACTGGATGGAGGCGGATAAAGTTGCAGGACCACTT
CTGCGCTCGGCCCTTCCGGCTGGCTGGTTTATTGCTGATAAATCTGGAGCCGGTGAGCGTGGGTCTCGCG
GTATCATTGCAGCACTGGGGCCAGATGGTAAGCCCTCCCGTATCGTAGTTATCTACACGACGGGGAGTCA
GGCAACTATGGATGAACGAAATAGACAGATCGCTGAGATAGGTGCCTCACTGATTAAGCATTGGTAACTG
TCAGACCAAGTTTACTCATATATACTTTAGATTGATTTAAAACTTCATTTTTAATTTAAAAGGATCTAGG
TGAAGATCCTTTTTGATAATCTCATGACCAAAATCCCTTAACGTGAGTTTTCGTTCCACTGAGCGTCAGA
CCCCGTAGAAAAGATCAAAGGATCTTCTTGAGATCCTTTTTTTCTGCGCGTAATCTGCTGCTTGCAAACA
AAAAAACCACCGCTACCAGCGGTGGTTTGTTTGCCGGATCAAGAGCTACCAACTCTTTTTCCGAAGGTAA
CTGGCTTCAGCAGAGCGCAGATACCAAATACTGTTCTTCTAGTGTAGCCGTAGTTAGGCCACCACTTCAA
GAACTCTGTAGCACCGCCTACATACCTCGCTCTGCTAATCCTGTTACCAGTGGCTGCTGCCAGTGGCGAT
AAGTCGTGTCTTACCGGGTTGGACTCAAGACGATAGTTACCGGATAAGGCGCAGCGGTCGGGCTGAACGG
GGGGTTCGTGCACACAGCCCAGCTTGGAGCGAACGACCTACACCGAACTGAGATACCTACAGCGTGAGCT
ATGAGAAAGCGCCACGCTTCCCGAAGGGAGAAAGGCGGACAGGTATCCGGTAAGCGGCAGGGTCGGAACA
GGAGAGCGCACGAGGGAGCTTCCAGGGGGAAACGCCTGGTATCTTTATAGTCCTGTCGGGTTTCGCCACC
TCTGACTTGAGCGTCGATTTTTGTGATGCTCGTCAGGGGGGCGGAGCCTATGGAAAAACGCCAGCAACGC
GGCCTTTTTACGGTTCCTGGCCTTTTGCTGGCCTTTTGCTCACATGTTCTTTCCTGCGTTATCCCCTGAT
TCTGTGGATAACCGTATTACCGCCTTTGAGTGAGCTGATACCGCTCGCCGCAGCCGAACGACCGAGCGCA
GCGAGTCAGTGAGCGAGGAAGCGGAAGAGCGCCCAATACGCAAACCGCCTCTCCCCGCGCGTTGGCCGAT
TCATTAATGCAGCTGGCACGACAGGTTTCCCGACTGGAAAGCGGGCAGTGAGCGCAACGCAATTAATGTG
AGTTAGCTCACTCATTAGGCACCCCAGGCTTTACACTTTATGCTTCCGGCTCGTATGTTGTGTGGAATTG
TGAGCGGATAACAATTTCACACAGGAAACAGCTATGACCATGATTACGCCAAGCGCGCAATTAACCCTCA
CTAAAGGGAACAAAAGCTGGAGCTGCAAGCTTAA
